Addgene plasmid #247728: pAAV-EF1a>WAChR_1m-G-Soma-E-HA-P2A-mScarlet; WPRE3-BGH polyA; KanR
Purpose: Constitutive bicistronic expression via P2A cleavage: {WAChR-1m}-{Kir2.1 Golgi tag}-{Kv2.1 soma tag}-{Kir2.1 ER tag}-{HA tag} + {mScarlet}
Depositing lab: Alexander Naka. Depositing organization: Science Corporation. Publication: WAChRs are excitatory opsins sensitive to indoor lighting. Tose AJ, Nava AA, McGrath SN, Mardinly AR, Naka A. bioRxiv 2025.09.12.675947; doi: https://doi.org/10.1101/2025.09.12.675947.
Backbone
  Vector backbone: pAAV[Exp]
  Backbone manufacturer: Vectorbuilder
  Vector type: Mammalian Expression, AAV
Growth in bacteria
  Bacterial resistance: Kanamycin, 50 μg/mL
  Growth temperature: 30°C
  Growth strain: NEB Stable
  Copy number: High Copy
Gene/Insert
  Gene/Insert name: WAChR_1m-G-Soma-E-HA-P2A-mScarlet
  Species: Synthetic
  Mutation: S122L/F240A
  Promoter: EF1a
  Tag / fusion protein: mScarlet (C terminal on insert)
  Cloning method: Gene Synthesis
Terms and licenses: Academic/Nonprofit Terms; Industry Terms: Not Available to Industry
Depositor comments: Please visit https://doi.org/10.1101/2025.09.12.675947 for bioRxiv preprint.
How to cite: pAAV-EF1a>WAChR_1m-G-Soma-E-HA-P2A-mScarlet; WPRE3-BGH polyA; KanR was a gift from Alexander Naka (Addgene plasmid # 247728 ; http://n2t.net/addgene:247728 ; RRID:Addgene_247728)
