[The description below was written by a language model from this plasmid's Addgene catalogue record and pLannotate feature annotations shown in this document.]
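Description:
pAAV-EF1a>WAChR_1m-G-Soma-E-HA-P2A-mScarlet; WPRE3-BGH polyA; KanR is a 6.6 kb AAV transfer plasmid built on a commercial pAAV[Exp] backbone for mammalian expression, either by direct transfection or after packaging into recombinant AAV. The expression cassette lies between AAV2 inverted terminal repeats, which are the cis elements needed for genome replication and encapsidation. The left ITR is annotated only as fragments in the sequencing-derived feature table, which is common for these structured repeats. In bacteria the plasmid is maintained at high copy by a ColE1/pUC-type origin and selected with kanamycin through an aph(3')-Ia KanR gene. An f1 origin and small remnants of pBR322 bom and rop sequences are also present. Gateway attB4, attB1 and attB2 scars mark the junctions of the promoter and insert modules.

The payload is a synthetic, gene-synthesised open reading frame driven constitutively by the human EF1a promoter with its intron A. It encodes WAChR-1m, an excitatory opsin variant carrying the S122L and F240A mutations. The opsin is fused in series to a Kir2.1 Golgi trafficking signal, a Kv2.1 (Kcnb1-derived) soma-targeting motif, a Kir2.1 ER export signal and an HA epitope tag. These additions are intended to improve membrane trafficking, restrict the opsin to the cell body and allow immunodetection. The opsin coding region itself is not recognised by the automated annotation. A P2A self-cleaving peptide then separates mScarlet, so expressing cells are marked by a free red fluorescent protein rather than an opsin fusion. A shortened WPRE (WPRE3) and the bovine growth hormone polyadenylation signal enhance transcript stability and 3' end processing while conserving AAV packaging capacity. The associated work describes WAChRs as opsins sensitive to indoor light levels, consistent with use in optogenetic excitation of neurons.
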