Features (pLannotate 1.2.2; 21 found; start..end, strand, type, name):
     12..39      +  repeat_region  AAV2 ITR (fragment): inverted terminal repeat of adeno-associated virus serotype 2 inverted
     50..84      +  repeat_region  AAV2 ITR (fragment): inverted terminal repeat of adeno-associated virus serotype 2 inverted
    126..146     +  protein_bind   attB4: mutant version of attB; core recombination site for the Gateway® BP reaction BP Clonase™
    166..377     +  promoter       EF-1α core promoter: core promoter for human elongation factor EF-1α
    378..487     +  intron         EF-1α intron A (fragment): intron upstream of the start codon of human EF-1α
   1113..1316    +  intron         EF-1α intron A: truncated intron upstream of the start codon of human EF-1α
   1325..1349    +  protein_bind   attB1: mutant version of attB; recombination site for the Gateway® BP reaction BP Clonase™
   2286..2552    +  CDS            Kcnb1 (fragment): KCNB1_RAT - Experimental evidence at protein level: Swiss-Prot protein existence level 1. Voltage-gated potassium channel that mediates transmembrane potassium transport in excitable membranes, primarily in the brain, but also in the pancreas and cardiovascular system. Contributes to the regulation of the action potential (AP) repolarization, duration and frequency of repetitive AP firing in neurons, muscle cells and endocrine cells and plays a role in homeostatic attenuation of electrical excitability throughout the brain (PubMed:10024359, PubMed:10618149, PubMed:12451110, PubMed:17379638, Pu
   2574..2600    +  CDS            3xHA (fragment): three tandem HA epitope tags
   2667..3359    +  CDS            mScarlet: mScarlet is a basic (constitutively fluorescent) red fluorescent protein published in 2016, derived from synthetic construct. It has moderate acid sensitivity.
   3365..3522    +  misc_feature   WPRE (fragment): woodchuck hepatitis virus posttranscriptional regulatory element
   3528..3610    +  misc_feature   WPRE (fragment): woodchuck hepatitis virus posttranscriptional regulatory element
   3614..3634    -  protein_bind   attB2: mutant version of attB; core recombination site for the Gateway® BP reaction BP Clonase™
   3665..3776    +  polyA_signal   bGH poly(A) signal: bovine growth hormone polyadenylation signal
   3880..4020    +  repeat_region  AAV2 ITR: inverted terminal repeat of adeno-associated virus serotype 2 inverted
   4025..4076    -  misc_feature   bom (fragment): basis of mobility region from pBR322
   4095..4550    +  rep_origin     f1 ori (sequence partly withheld): f1 bacteriophage origin of replication; arrow indicates direction of (+) strand synthesis
   4551..4600    -  misc_feature   bom (fragment): basis of mobility region from pBR322
   4702..4737    -  CDS            rop (fragment): Rop protein, which maintains plasmids at low copy number; rop
   4913..5722    +  CDS            KanR: aminoglycoside phosphotransferase; aph(3')-Ia; confers resistance to kanamycin in bacteria or G418 (Geneticin®) in eukaryotes
   5919..6507    +  rep_origin     ori: high-copy-number ColE1/pMB1/pBR322/pUC origin of replication
>Addgene plasmid #247728 | pAAV-EF1a>WAChR_1m-G-Soma-E-HA-P2A-mScarlet; WPRE3-BGH polyA; KanR | addgene full sequence | sequence record 495882 | Addgene NGS Result
CCTGCAGGCAGCTGCGCGCTCGCTCGCTCACTGAGGCCGCCCGGGCAAAGCCCGGGCGGCCTCAGTGAGC
GAGCGAGCGCGCAGAGAGGGAGTGGCCAACTCCATCACTAGGGGTTCCTTCTAGACAACTTTGTATAGAA
AAGTTGGGCTCCGGTGCCCGTCAGTGGGCAGAGCGCACATCGCCCACAGTCCCCGAGAAGTTGGGGGGAG
GGGTCGGCAATTGAACCGGTGCCTAGAGAAGGTGGCGCGGGGTAAACTGGGAAAGTGATGTCGTGTACTG
GCTCCGCCTTTTTCCCGAGGGTGGGGGAGAACCGTATATAAGTGCAGTAGTCGCCGTGAACGTTCTTTTT
CGCAACGGGTTTGCCGCCAGAACACAGGTAAGTGCCGTGTGTGGTTCCCGCGGGCCTGGCCTCTTTACGG
GTTATGGCCCTTGCGTGCCTTGAATTACTTCCACCTGGCTGCAGTACGTGATTCTTGATCCCGAGCTTCG
GGTTGGAAGTGGGTGGGAGAGTTCGAGGCCTTGCGCTTAAGGAGCCCCTTCGCCTCGTGCTTGAGTTGAG
GCCTGGCCTGGGCGCTGGGGCCGCCGCGTGCGAATCTGGTGGCACCTTCGCGCCTGTCTCGCTGCTTTCG
ATAAGTCTCTAGCCATTTAAAATTTTTGATGACCTGCTGCGACGCTTTTTTTCTGGCAAGATAGTCTTGT
AAATGCGGGCCAAGATCTGCACACTGGTATTTCGGTTTTTGGGGCCGCGGGCGGCGACGGGGCCCGTGCG
TCCCAGCGCACATGTTCGGCGAGGCGGGGCCTGCGAGCGCGGCCACCGAGAATCGGACGGGGGTAGTCTC
AAGCTGGCCGGCCTGCTCTGGTGCCTGGTCTCGCGCCGCCGTGTATCGCCCCGCCCTGGGCGGCAAGGCT
GGCCCGGTCGGCACCAGTTGCGTGAGCGGAAAGATGGCCGCTTCCCGGCCCTGCTGCAGGGAGCTCAAAA
TGGAGGACGCGGCGCTCGGGAGAGCGGGCGGGTGAGTCACCCACACAAAGGAAAAGGGCCTTTCCGTCCT
CAGCCGTCGCTTCATGTGACTCCACGGAGTACCGGGCGCCGTCCAGGCACCTCGATTAGTTCTCGAGCTT
TTGGAGTACGTCGTCTTTAGGTTGGGGGGAGGGGTTTTATGCGATGGAGTTTCCCCACACTGAGTGGGTG
GAGACTGAAGTTAGGCCAGCTTGGCACTTGATGTAATTCTCCTTGGAATTTGCCCTTTTTGAGTTTGGAT
CTTGGTTCATTCTCAAGCCTCAGACAGTGGTTCAAAGTTTTTTTCTTCCATTTCAGGTGTCGTGACAAGT
TTGTACAAAAAAGCAGGCTGCCACCATGAGCGCCTGTCCTACACCCCCTACCGTGGTGGCCCCCACAGAT
CAAAGCCCCAATCCTAACGGAGGCACCACCTCTTGTGCTCAGGCTGCCCCTTCTCCTCAGATGAGCATGA
ATTACACCCTGCTTGCAACCATCGACGGATTTAGCGCCGTGATTCTGCTTGGAAGCGGCGTGGTGTTCTG
GTACTACTCTTGGAGGGGAACCGGCTTTGGAGCCCACCCCCATCCCAAGAGAAGACCCCTGGAACTGAAT
ACCCTGTCTGCCGCCATCGCCTTCTTAACCGGCCTGATGTACGTGGCCAAGACCAGCGACTTTGCTAGGG
ACAGCACCAGCGAGTTTAGCCTGAACAGGTACTGGTACCTGGACTACATCGTGACATGCCCCCTGATCGT
GATGGACCTGTGCTTCACCGTGGACGTGCCCTACAAGCTGGCCTTCACCGGCAGCACCGCCGTGCTGCTG
GTGATCGCCCTCGCCAGCTTCATCGTGAGGAGCCCCGAGAAGTACATCTACTTCGCTATCGGCTGCACCC
TGTTTAGCATTTTCTTCTACTTCTTTTTCAACGAGGTGAGAAAGAGGATCAGGTACGTGCCCGACTGCGC
CAAGAAGGACCTGGAGAGGGCCATGTTCATCTTCTTCGGCTTCTGGCCCATGTTCCCCGTGCTGTGGCTG
CTGGGCTTTCACACCACCGGCGTGATCAGCGAGGAGGCCTTTGCTATCATTCACGCCTTCCTAGACATTA
CCTGCAAGACCATTTTCGGCGTGTTCATGCTGAGGTGCAGACTGCACATCGAGGACTACGCCTGGGATGA
GCTGAAAAGGCAGAGACAGGAGATCGACGAGGAGAATCAGAAAACCTTGACCGCCGCTGGCGCCGATGGC
GCCACCGTGATGATGCCCGTTGAAGAAGACGACCCCTACGCTAGCGGAGCGGCCGCCAAGAGCAGGATCA
CCAGCGAGGGCGAGTACATCCCCCTGGACCAGATCGACATCAACGTGCAGTCCCAGCCCATCCTCAACAC
CAAGGAGATGGCCCCGCAGAGCAAGCCTCCAGAGGAGCTGGAGATGAGCAGCATGCCCAGCCCCGTGGCC
CCTCTGCCCGCACGCACGGAGGGCGTCATCGACATGCGGAGCATGTCCAGCATTGACAGCTTCATCAGCT
GTGCCACGGACTTCCCTGAAGCCACCAGATTCTTCTGCTACGAGAACGAGGTGTACCCATACGATGTTCC
AGATTACGCTGGCAGCGGCGCCACCAACTTCTCCCTGCTGAAGCAGGCCGGCGACGTGGAGGAGAACCCC
GGCCCCGTGAGCAAGGGCGAGGCAGTGATCAAGGAGTTCATGCGGTTCAAGGTGCACATGGAGGGCTCCA
TGAACGGCCACGAGTTCGAGATCGAGGGCGAGGGCGAGGGCCGCCCCTACGAGGGCACCCAGACCGCCAA
GCTGAAGGTGACCAAGGGTGGCCCCCTGCCCTTCTCCTGGGACATCCTGTCCCCTCAGTTCATGTACGGC
TCCAGGGCCTTCACCAAGCACCCCGCCGACATCCCCGACTACTATAAGCAGTCCTTCCCCGAGGGCTTCA
AGTGGGACCGCGTGATGAACTTCGAGGACGGCGGCGCCGTGACCGTGACCCAGGACACCTCCCTGGAGGA
CGGCACCCTGATCTACAAGGTGAAGCTCCGCGGCACCAACTTCCCTCCTGACGGCCCCGTAATGCAGAAG
AAGACAATGGGCTGGGAAGCGTCCACCGAGCGGTTGTACCCCGAGGACGGCGTGCTGAAGGGCGACATTA
AGATGGCCCTGCGCCTGAAGGACGGCGGGCGCTACCTGGCGGACTTCAAGACCACCTACAAGGCCAAGAA
GCCCGTGCAGATGCCCGGCGCCTACAACGTGGACCGCAAGTTGGACATCACCTCCCACAACGAGGACTAC
ACCGTGGTGGAACAGTACGAACGCTCCGAGGGCCGCCACTCCACCGGCGGCATGGACGAGCTGTACAAGT
AAATAATCAACCTCTGGATTACAAAATTTGTGAAAGATTGACTGGTATTCTTAACTATGTTGCTCCTTTT
ACGCTATGTGGATACGCTGCTTTAATGCCTTTGTATCATGCTATTGCTTCCCGTATGGCTTTCATTTTCT
CCTCCTTGTATAAATCCTGGTTAGTTCTTGCCACGGCGGAACTCATCGCCGCCTGCCTTGCCCGCTGCTG
GACAGGGGCTCGGCTGTTGGGCACTGACAATTCCGTGGTGACCCAGCTTTCTTGTACAAAGTGGGAATTC
CTAGAGCTCGCTGATCAGCCTCGACTGTGCCTTCTAGTTGCCAGCCATCTGTTGTTTGCCCCTCCCCCGT
GCCTTCCTTGACCCTGGAAGGTGCCACTCCCACTGTCCTTTCCTAATAAAATGAGGAAATTGCATCGCAT
TGTCTGAGTAGGTGTCATTCTATTCTGGGGGGTGGGGTGGGGCAGGACAGCAAGGGGGAGGATTGGGAAG
AGAATAGCAGGCATGCTGGGGAGGGCCGCAGGAACCCCTAGTGATGGAGTTGGCCACTCCCTCTCTGCGC
GCTCGCTCGCTCACTGAGGCCGGGCGACCAAAGGTCGCCCGACGCCCGGGCTTTGCCCGGGCGGCCTCAG
TGAGCGAGCGAGCGCGCAGCTGCCTGCAGGGGCGCCTGATGCGGTATTTTCTCCTTACGCATCTGTGCGG
TATTTCACACCGCATA
[95 nt withheld, positions 4077-4171]
T
[46 nt withheld, positions 4173-4218]
C
[141 nt withheld, positions 4220-4360]
CCTTTGACGTTGGAGTCCACGTTCTTT
[37 nt withheld, positions 4388-4424]
ACTCTATCTCGGGCTATTCTTTTGATTTATAAGGGATTTTGCCGATTTCGGTCTATTGGTTAAAAAATGA
GCTGATTTAACAAAAATTTAACGCGAATTTTAACAAAATATTAACGTTTACAATTTTATGGTGCACTCTC
AGTACAATCTGCTCTGATGCCGCATAGTTAAGCCAGCCCCGACACCCGCCAACACCCGCTGACGCGCCCT
GACGGGCTTGTCTGCTCCCGGCATCCGCTTACAGACAAGCTGTGACCGTCTCCGGGAGCTGCATGTGTCA
GAGGTTTTCACCGTCATCACCGAAACGCGCGAGACGAAAGGGCCTCGTGATACGCCTATTTTTATAGGTT
AATGTCATGATAATAATGGTTTCTTAGACGTCCTGGCCCGTGTCTCAAAATCTCTGATGTTACATTGCAC
AAGATAAAAATATATCATCATGAACAATAAAACTGTCTGCTTACATAAACAGTAATACAAGGGGTGTTAT
GAGCCATATTCAACGGGAAACGTCGAGGCCGCGATTAAATTCCAACATGGATGCTGATTTATATGGGTAT
AAATGGGCTCGCGATAATGTCGGGCAATCAGGTGCGACAATCTATCGCTTGTATGGGAAGCCCGATGCGC
CAGAGTTGTTTCTGAAACATGGCAAAGGTAGCGTTGCCAATGATGTTACAGATGAGATGGTCAGACTAAA
CTGGCTGACGGAATTTATGCCTCTTCCGACCATCAAGCATTTTATCCGTACTCCTGATGATGCATGGTTA
CTCACCACTGCGATCCCCGGAAAAACAGCATTCCAGGTATTAGAAGAATATCCTGATTCAGGTGAAAATA
TTGTTGATGCGCTGGCAGTGTTCCTGCGCCGGTTGCATTCGATTCCTGTTTGTAATTGTCCTTTTAACAG
CGATCGCGTATTTCGTCTCGCTCAGGCGCAATCACGAATGAATAACGGTTTGGTTGATGCGAGTGATTTT
GATGACGAGCGTAATGGCTGGCCTGTTGAACAAGTCTGGAAAGAAATGCATAAACTTTTGCCATTCTCAC
CGGATTCAGTCGTCACTCATGGTGATTTCTCACTTGATAACCTTATTTTTGACGAGGGGAAATTAATAGG
TTGTATTGATGTTGGACGAGTCGGAATCGCAGACCGATACCAGGATCTTGCCATCCTATGGAACTGCCTC
GGTGAGTTTTCTCCTTCATTACAGAAACGGCTTTTTCAAAAATATGGTATTGATAATCCTGATATGAATA
AATTGCAGTTTCATTTGATGCTCGATGAGTTTTTCTAATCAGAATTGGTTAATTGGTTGTAACACTGGCA
GAGCATTACGCTGACTTGACGGGACGGCGCAAGCTCATGACCAAAATCCCTTAACGTGAGTTACGCGTGA
AGATCCTTTTTGATAATCTCATGACCAAAATCCCTTAACGTGAGTTTTCGTTCCACTGAGCGTCAGACCC
CGTAGAAAAGATCAAAGGATCTTCTTGAGATCCTTTTTTTCTGCGCGTAATCTGCTGCTTGCAAACAAAA
AAACCACCGCTACCAGCGGTGGTTTGTTTGCCGGATCAAGAGCTACCAACTCTTTTTCCGAAGGTAACTG
GCTTCAGCAGAGCGCAGATACCAAATACTGTTCTTCTAGTGTAGCCGTAGTTAGGCCACCACTTCAAGAA
CTCTGTAGCACCGCCTACATACCTCGCTCTGCTAATCCTGTTACCAGTGGCTGCTGCCAGTGGCGATAAG
TCGTGTCTTACCGGGTTGGACTCAAGACGATAGTTACCGGATAAGGCGCAGCGGTCGGGCTGAACGGGGG
GTTCGTGCACACAGCCCAGCTTGGAGCGAACGACCTACACCGAACTGAGATACCTACAGCGTGAGCTATG
AGAAAGCGCCACGCTTCCCGAAGGGAGAAAGGCGGACAGGTATCCGGTAAGCGGCAGGGTCGGAACAGGA
GAGCGCACGAGGGAGCTTCCAGGGGGAAACGCCTGGTATCTTTATAGTCCTGTCGGGTTTCGCCACCTCT
GACTTGAGCGTCGATTTTTGTGATGCTCGTCAGGGGGGCGGAGCCTATGGAAAAACGCCAGCAACGCGGC
CTTTTTACGGTTCCTGGCCTTTTGCTGGCCTTTTGCTCACATGT
