>Addgene plasmid #247728 | pAAV-EF1a>WAChR_1m-G-Soma-E-HA-P2A-mScarlet; WPRE3-BGH polyA; KanR | depositor partial sequence | sequence record 487670 | WAChR_1m-G-Soma-E-HA-P2A-mScarlet
ATGAGCGCCTGTCCTACACCCCCTACCGTGGTGGCCCCCACAGATCAAAGCCCCAATCCTAACGGAGGCA
CCACCTCTTGTGCTCAGGCTGCCCCTTCTCCTCAGATGAGCATGAATTACACCCTGCTTGCAACCATCGA
CGGATTTAGCGCCGTGATTCTGCTTGGAAGCGGCGTGGTGTTCTGGTACTACTCTTGGAGGGGAACCGGC
TTTGGAGCCCACCCCCATCCCAAGAGAAGACCCCTGGAACTGAATACCCTGTCTGCCGCCATCGCCTTCT
TAACCGGCCTGATGTACGTGGCCAAGACCAGCGACTTTGCTAGGGACAGCACCAGCGAGTTTAGCCTGAA
CAGGTACTGGTACCTGGACTACATCGTGACATGCCCCCTGATCGTGATGGACCTGTGCTTCACCGTGGAC
GTGCCCTACAAGCTGGCCTTCACCGGCAGCACCGCCGTGCTGCTGGTGATCGCCCTCGCCAGCTTCATCG
TGAGGAGCCCCGAGAAGTACATCTACTTCGCTATCGGCTGCACCCTGTTTAGCATTTTCTTCTACTTCTT
TTTCAACGAGGTGAGAAAGAGGATCAGGTACGTGCCCGACTGCGCCAAGAAGGACCTGGAGAGGGCCATG
TTCATCTTCTTCGGCTTCTGGCCCATGTTCCCCGTGCTGTGGCTGCTGGGCTTTCACACCACCGGCGTGA
TCAGCGAGGAGGCCTTTGCTATCATTCACGCCTTCCTAGACATTACCTGCAAGACCATTTTCGGCGTGTT
CATGCTGAGGTGCAGACTGCACATCGAGGACTACGCCTGGGATGAGCTGAAAAGGCAGAGACAGGAGATC
GACGAGGAGAATCAGAAAACCTTGACCGCCGCTGGCGCCGATGGCGCCACCGTGATGATGCCCGTTGAAG
AAGACGACCCCTACGCTAGCGGAGCGGCCGCCAAGAGCAGGATCACCAGCGAGGGCGAGTACATCCCCCT
GGACCAGATCGACATCAACGTGCAGTCCCAGCCCATCCTCAACACCAAGGAGATGGCCCCGCAGAGCAAG
CCTCCAGAGGAGCTGGAGATGAGCAGCATGCCCAGCCCCGTGGCCCCTCTGCCCGCACGCACGGAGGGCG
TCATCGACATGCGGAGCATGTCCAGCATTGACAGCTTCATCAGCTGTGCCACGGACTTCCCTGAAGCCAC
CAGATTCTTCTGCTACGAGAACGAGGTGTACCCATACGATGTTCCAGATTACGCTGGCAGCGGCGCCACC
AACTTCTCCCTGCTGAAGCAGGCCGGCGACGTGGAGGAGAACCCCGGCCCCGTGAGCAAGGGCGAGGCAG
TGATCAAGGAGTTCATGCGGTTCAAGGTGCACATGGAGGGCTCCATGAACGGCCACGAGTTCGAGATCGA
GGGCGAGGGCGAGGGCCGCCCCTACGAGGGCACCCAGACCGCCAAGCTGAAGGTGACCAAGGGTGGCCCC
CTGCCCTTCTCCTGGGACATCCTGTCCCCTCAGTTCATGTACGGCTCCAGGGCCTTCACCAAGCACCCCG
CCGACATCCCCGACTACTATAAGCAGTCCTTCCCCGAGGGCTTCAAGTGGGACCGCGTGATGAACTTCGA
GGACGGCGGCGCCGTGACCGTGACCCAGGACACCTCCCTGGAGGACGGCACCCTGATCTACAAGGTGAAG
CTCCGCGGCACCAACTTCCCTCCTGACGGCCCCGTAATGCAGAAGAAGACAATGGGCTGGGAAGCGTCCA
CCGAGCGGTTGTACCCCGAGGACGGCGTGCTGAAGGGCGACATTAAGATGGCCCTGCGCCTGAAGGACGG
CGGGCGCTACCTGGCGGACTTCAAGACCACCTACAAGGCCAAGAAGCCCGTGCAGATGCCCGGCGCCTAC
AACGTGGACCGCAAGTTGGACATCACCTCCCACAACGAGGACTACACCGTGGTGGAACAGTACGAACGCT
CCGAGGGCCGCCACTCCACCGGCGGCATGGACGAGCTGTACAAG
